>Addgene plasmid #191473 | pDRESS-mScarletI-antiFRET-P2A2-linker_noSacI | addgene full sequence | sequence record 377513 | Addgene NGS Result
ATGTCCGCGCGTTTCCTGCATCTTTTAATCAAATCCCAAGATGTGTATAAACGCGCCGGTATGTATAGGA
AGAGGTTTATACTAAACTGTTACATTGCAAACGTGGTTTCGTGTGCCAAGTGTGAAAACCGATGTTTAAT
CAAGGCTCTGACGCATTTCTACAACCACGACTCCAAGTGTGTGGGTGAAGTCATGCATCTTTTAATCAAA
TCCCAAGATGTGTATAAACCACCAAACTGCCAAAAAATGAAAACTGTCGACAAGCTCTGTCCGTTTGCTG
GCAACTGCAAGGGTCTCAATCCTATTTGTAATTATTGAATAATAAAACAATTATAAATGTCAAATTTGTT
TTTTATTAACGATACAAACCAAACGCAACAAGAACATTTGTAGTATTATCTATAATTGAAAACGCGTAGT
TATAATCGCTGAGGTAATATTTAAAATCATTTTCAAATGATTCACAGTTAATTTGCGACAATATAATTTT
ATTTTCACATAAACTAGACGCCTTGTCGTCTTCTTCTTCGTATTCCTTCTCTTTTTCATTTTTCTCTTCA
TAAAAATTAACATAGTTATTATCGTATCCATATATGTATCTATCGTATAGAGTAAATTTTTTGTTGTCAT
AAATATATATGTCTTTTTTAATGGGGTGTATAGTACCGCTGCGCATAGTTTTTCTGTAATTTACAACAGT
GCTATTTTCTGGTAGTTCTTCGGAGTGTGTTGCTTTAATTATTAAATTTATATAATCAATGAATTTGGGA
TCGTCGGTTTTATACAATATGTTGCCGGCATAGTACGCAGCTTCTTCTAGTTCAATTACACCATTTTTTA
GCAGCACCGGATTAACATAACTTTCCAAAATGTTGTACGAACCGTTAAACAAAAACAGTTCACCTCCCTT
TTCTATACTATTGTCTGCGAGCAGTTGTTTGTTGTTAAAAATAACAGCCATTGTAATGAGACGCACAAAC
TAATATCACAAACTGGAAATGTCTATCAATATATAGTTGCTGATGGCCGGCCTATTAATAGTAATCAATT
ACGGGGTCATTAGTTCATAGCCCATATATGGAGTTCCGCGTTACATAACTTACGGTAAATGGCCCGCCTG
GCTGACCGCCCAACGACCCCCGCCCATTGACGTCAATAATGACGTATGTTCCCATAGTAACGCCAATAGG
GACTTTCCATTGACGTCAATGGGTGGAGTATTTACGGTAAACTGCCCACTTGGCAGTACATCAAGTGTAT
CATATGCCAAGTCCGCCCCCTATTGACGTCAATGACGGTAAATGGCCCGCCTGGCATTATGCCCAGTACA
TGACCTTACGGGACTTTCCTACTTGGCAGTACATCTACGTATTAGTCATCGCTATTACCATGCTGATGCG
GTTTTGGCAGTACACCAATGGGCGTGGATAGCGGTTTGACTCACGGGGATTTCCAAGTCTCCACCCCATT
GACGTCAATGGGAGTTTGTTTTGGCACCAAAATCAACGGGACTTTCCAAAATGTCGTAATAACCCCGCCC
CGTTGACGCAAATGGGCGGTAGGCGTGTACGGTGGGAGGTCTATATAAGCAGACGTCGTTTAGTGAACCG
TCAGATCACTAGATGCTTTATTGCGGTAGTTTATCACAGTTAAATTGCTAACGCCAGTCTCGAACTTAAC
GTGCAGAAGTTGGTCGTGAGGCACTGGGCAGGTAAGTATCGGGCCCTTTGTGCGGGGGGAGCGGCTCGGG
GCTGTCCGCGGGGGGACGGCTGCCTTCGGGGGGGACGGGGCAGGGCGGGGTTCGGCTTCTGGCGTGTGAC
CGGCGGCTCTAGAGCCTCTGCTAACCATGTTCATGCCTTCTTCTTTTTCCTACAGCTCCTGGGCAACGTG
CTGGTTATTGTGCTGTCTCATCATTTTGGCAAAGAATTGGATCGGACCGAAATCACCACAATTCAGCAAA
TTGTGAACATCATCACGTTCATCTTTCCCTGGTTGCCAAAGGCCCATTTTCCTGTCAGTAACGAGAAGGT
CGCGAATTCAGGCGCTTTTTAGACTGGTCGTAGGGAGACCACAACGGTTTCCCTCTAGAAATAATTTTGT
TTAACTATAAGAAGGAGATATACCATGCGGGGTTCTCATCATCACCACCATCACAGCAGCGGCCTGGTGC
CGCGCGGCAGCTCGCTAGCGCTGCCGGTCGCCACCATGGTGAGCAAGGGCGAGGCAGTGATCAAGGAGTT
CATGCGGTTCAAGGTGCACATGGAGGGCTCCATGAACGGCCACGAGTTCGAGATCGAGGGCGAGGGCGAG
GGCCGCCCCTACGAGGGCACCCAGACCGCCAAGCTGAAGGTGACCAAGGGTGGCCCCCTGCCCTTCTCCT
GGGACATCCTGTCCCCTCAGTTCATGTACGGCTCCAGGGCCTTCATCAAGCACCCCGCCGACATCCCCGA
CTACTATAAGCAGTCCTTCCCCGAGGGCTTCAAGTGGGAGCGCGTGATGAACTTCGAGGACGGCGGCGCC
GTGACCGTGACCCAGGACACCTCCCTGGAGGACGGCACCCTGATCTACAAGGTGAAGCTCCGCGGCACCA
ACTTCCCTCCTGACGGCCCCGTAATGCAGAAGAAGACAATGGGCTGGGAAGCGTCCACCGAGCGGTTGTA
CCCCGAGGACGGCGTGCTGAAGGGCGACATTAAGATGGCCCTGCGCCTGAAGGACGGCGGCCGCTACCTG
GCGGACTTCAAGACCACCTACAAGGCCAAGAAGCCCGTGCAGATGCCCGGCGCCTACAACGTCGACCGCA
AGTTGGACATCACCTCCCACAACGAGGACTACACCGTGGTGGAACAGTACGAACGCTCCGAGGGCCGCCA
CTCCACCGGCGGCATGGACGAGCTGTACAAGTCGACCAGATCTCTGGCCGAGGCGGCAGCTAAGGAGGCC
GCGGCGAAGGAGGCAGCCGCGAAAGAAGCAGCCGCAAAGGAAGCGGCCGCCAAGGCTGCTGCAAGATCTC
TCGGATCGGGTGCTACTAACTTCAGCCTGCTGAAGCAGGCTGGAGACGTGGAGGAGAACCCTGGACCTTC
GCTAGCGCTACCGGTGCCTCAACATGATGTACAAGTAAGTGATTAACCTCAGGTGCAGGCTGCCTATCAG
AAGGTGGTGGCTGGTGTGGCCAATGCCCTGGCTCACAAATACCACTGAGATCGATCTTTTTCCCTCTGCC
AAAAATTATGGGGACATCATGAAGCCCCTTGAGCATCTGACTTCTGGCTAATAAAGGAAATTTATTTTCA
TTGCAATAGTGTGTTGGAATTTTTTGTGTCTCTCACTCGGAAGGACATATGGGAGGGCAAATCATTTAAA
ACATCAGAATGAGTATTTGGTTTAGAGTTTGGCAACATATGCCCATATGTAACTAGCATAACCCCTTGGG
GCCTCTAAACGGGTCTTGAGGGGTTTTTTGCTGAAAGCATGCGGAGGAAATTCTCCTTGAAGTTTCCCTG
GTGTTCAAAGTAAAGGAGTTTGCACCAGACGCACCTCTGTTCACTGGTCCGGCGTATTAAAACACGATAC
ATTGTTATTAGTACATTTATTAAGCGCTAGATTCTGTGCGTTGTTGATTTACAGACAATTGTTGTACGTA
TTTTAATAATTCATTAAATTTATAATCTTTAGGGTGGTATGTTAGAGCGAAAATCAAATGATTTTCAGCG
TCTTTATATCTGAATTTAAATATTAAATCCTCAATAGATTTGTAAAATAGGTTTCGATTAGTTTCAAACA
AGGGTTGTTTTTCCGAACCGATGGCTGGACTATCTAATGGATTTTCGCTCAACGCCACAAAACTTGCCAA
ATCTTGTAGCAGCAATCTAGCTTTGTCGATATTCGTTTGTGTTTTGTTTTGTAATAAAGGTTCGACGTCG
TTCAAAATATTATGCGCTTTTGTATTTCTTTCATCACTGTCGTTAGTATACAATTGACTCGACGTAAACA
CGTTAAATAGAGCTTGGACATATTTAACATCGGGCGTGTTAGCTTTATTAGGCCGATTATCGTCGTCGTC
CCAACCCTCGTCGTTAGAAGTTGCTTCCGAAGACGATTTTGCCATAGCCACACGACGCCTATTAATTGTG
TCGGCTAACACGTCCGCGATCAAATTTGTAGTTGAGCTTTTTGGAATTGCGATCGCATAACTTCGTATAG
CATACATTATACGAAGTTATAAGCTCGGAACGCTGCGCTCGGTCGTTCGGCTGCGGCGAGCGGTATCAGC
TCACTCAAAGGCGGTAATACGGTTATCCACAGAATCAGGGGATAACGCAGGAAAGAACATGTGAGCAAAA
GGCCAGCAAAAGGCCAGGAACCGTAAAAAGGCCGCGTTGCTGGCGTTTTTCCATAGGCTCCGCCCCCTGA
CGAGCATCACAAAAATCGACGCTCAAGTCAGAGGTGGCGAAACCCGACAGGACTATAAAGATACCAGGCG
TTTCCCCCTGGAAGCTCCCTCGTGCGCTCTCCTGTTCCGACCCTGCCGCTTACCGGATACCTGTCCGCCT
TTCTCCCTTCGGGAAGCGTGGCGCTTTCTCATAGCTCACGCTGTAGGTATCTCAGTTCGGTGTAGGTCGT
TCGCTCCAAGCTGGGCTGTGTGCACGAACCCCCCGTTCAGCCCGACCGCTGCGCCTTATCCGGTAACTAT
CGTCTTGAGTCCAACCCGGTAAGACACGACTTATCGCCACTGGCAGCAGCCACTGGTAACAGGATTAGCA
GAGCGAGGTATGTAGGCGGTGCTACAGAGTTCTTGAAGTGGTGGCCTAACTACGGCTACACTAGAAGAAC
AGTATTTGGTATCTGCGCTCTGCTGAAGCCAGTTACCTTCGGAAAAAGAGTTGGTAGCTCTTGATCCGGC
AAACAAACCACCGCTGGTAGCGGTGGTTTTTTTGTTTGCAAGCAGCAGATTACGCGCAGAAAAAAAGGAT
CTCAAGAAGATCCTTTGTTAGAAAAACTCATCGAGCATCAAGTGAAACTGCAATTTATTCATATCAGGAT
TATCAATACCATATTTTTGAAAAAGCCGTTTCTGTAATGAAGGAGAAAACTCACCGAGGCAGTTCCATAG
GATGGCAAGATCCTGGTATCGGTCTGCGATTCCGACTCGTCCAACATCAATACAACCTATTAATTTCCCC
TCGTCAAAAATAAGGTTATCAAGTGAGAAATCACCATGAGTGACGACTGAATCCGGTGAGAATGGCAAAA
GCTTATGCATTTCTTTCCAGACTTGTTCAACAGGCCAGCCATTACGCTCGTCATCAAAATCACTCGCACC
AACCAAACCGTTATTCATTCGTGATTGCGCCTGAGCGAGACGAAATACGCGATCGCCGTTAAAAGGACAA
TTACAAACAGGAATCGAATGCAACCGGCGCAGGAACACTGCCAGCGCATCAACAATATTTTCACCTGAAT
CAGGATATTCTTCTAATACCTGGAATGCTGTTTTCCCTGGGATCGCAGTGGTGAGTAACCATGCATCATC
AGGAGTACGGATAAAATGCTTGATGGTCGGAAGAGGCATAAATTCCGTCAGCCAGTTTAGCCTGACCATC
TCATCTGTAACATCATTGGCAACGCTACCTTTGCCATGTTTCAGAAACAACTCTGGCGCATCGGGCTTCC
CATACAATCGATAGATTGTCGCACCTGATTGCCCGACATTATCGCGAGCCCATTTATACCCATATAAATC
AGCATCCATGTTGGAATTTAATCGCGGCCTCGAGCAAGACGTTTCCCGTTGAATATGGCTCATACTCTTC
CTTTTTCAATATTATTGAAGCATTTATCAGGGTTATTGTCTC
Features (pLannotate 1.2.2; 18 found; start..end, strand, type, name):
     17..52      +  CDS            lef2 (fragment): baculovirus late expression factor 2
    194..318     +  CDS            lef2: baculovirus late expression factor 2
    356..961     +  CDS            ORF603: baculovirus ORF603 protein
   1033..1392    +  enhancer       CMV enhancer (fragment): human cytomegalovirus immediate early enhancer
   1394..1593    +  promoter       CMV promoter: human cytomegalovirus (CMV) immediate early promoter
   1745..1875    +  intron         chimeric intron (fragment): chimera between introns from chicken β-actin and rabbit β-globin
   1944..2062    +  promoter       rhaB promoter: promoter of the E. coli rhaBAD operon, conferring tight induction with L-rhamnose and repression with D-glucose in the presence of RhaR and RhaS (Giacalone et al., 2006)
   2164..2181    +  CDS            thrombin site: thrombin recognition and cleavage site
   2206..2901    +  CDS            mScarlet-I: mScarlet-I is a basic (constitutively fluorescent) red fluorescent protein published in 2016, derived from synthetic construct. It is reported to be a rapidly-maturing monomer with moderate acid sensitivity.
   3127..3195    +  CDS            HBB (fragment): HBB_PONPY - Experimental evidence at transcript level: Swiss-Prot protein existence level 2. Involved in oxygen transport from the lung to the various peripheral tissues. From Pongo pygmaeus (Bornean orangutan).
   3270..3325    +  polyA_signal   β-globin poly(A) signal: rabbit β-globin polyadenylation signal (Gil and Proudfoot, 1987)
   3413..3460    +  terminator     T7 terminator: transcription terminator for bacteriophage T7 RNA polymerase
   3474..3557    +  CDS            PH (fragment): PYHD_NPVAC - Also known as P29, POLH. Experimental evidence at protein level: Swiss-Prot protein existence level 1. Major component of the virus occlusion bodies which are large proteinaceous structures termed polyhedra. These structures serve as the protective package for the virus particles outside the infected host and allow natural transmission of virus between insect hosts, assisting persistence in the environment. Forms the paracrystalline lattice of polyhedra and interacts with enveloped virions as well as other accessory molecules and structures to form a mature viral occlusion body. F
   3561..3933    +  3'UTR          polyhedrin 3' UTR: 3' UTR from the Autographa californica nucleopolyhedrovirus polyhedrin gene (Suzuki et al., 2006)
   4187..4220    +  protein_bind   loxP: Cre-mediated recombination occurs in the 8-bp core sequence (GCATACAT). Cre recombinase
   4388..4975    -  rep_origin     ori: high-copy-number ColE1/pMB1/pBR322/pUC origin of replication
   4988..5803    -  CDS            KanR: aminoglycoside phosphotransferase; aph(3')-Ia; confers resistance to kanamycin in bacteria or G418 (Geneticin®) in eukaryotes
   5804..3       -  promoter       AmpR promoter (fragment) (across the origin): bla
