[The description below was written by a language model from this plasmid's Addgene catalogue record and pLannotate feature annotations shown in this document.]
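Description:
pDRESS-mScarletI-antiFRET-P2A2-linker_noSacI is a 5,852 nt dual-host expression plasmid built on the pDRESS backbone and catalogued for both mammalian and bacterial expression. It is propagated in E. coli at high copy from a ColE1/pUC-type origin and selected with kanamycin through an aph(3')-Ia resistance gene driven by a fragment of the bla promoter.

The expression unit stacks two promoter systems ahead of a single open reading frame. A CMV enhancer and promoter followed by a chicken β-actin/rabbit β-globin chimeric intron fragment serve mammalian cells. An L-rhamnose-inducible, glucose-repressed rhaB promoter placed just downstream allows expression in bacteria. The coding region carries the backbone-encoded N-terminal module listed as His-mScarletI-antiFRET linker-P2A. The feature table detects a thrombin cleavage site and the red fluorescent protein mScarlet-I, but does not separately annotate the His tag, linker or P2A peptide. Transcripts end at a rabbit β-globin poly(A) signal for mammalian cells and a T7 terminator. No gene is inserted after the P2A, so only the red reference protein is produced.

In related constructs, a green fluorescent protein or sensor would presumably sit downstream of the self-cleaving P2A, so that red and green proteins are made from one transcript for ratiometric brightness comparison. The name suggests the linker is meant to limit FRET between the two proteins. This empty version serves as the stated negative control for such comparisons.

The plasmid also contains baculovirus-derived sequences flanking the cassette (lef2, ORF603, a polyhedrin fragment and its 3' UTR) and a single loxP site. These resemble baculovirus transfer-vector elements, but the record does not describe any use for them.
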