Addgene plasmid #191473: pDRESS-mScarletI-antiFRET-P2A2-linker_noSacI
Purpose: Negative control for ratiometric comparison between green fluorescent proteins and sensors
Depositing lab: Dorus Gadella. Publication: A green lifetime biosensor for calcium that remains bright over its full dynamic range. van der Linden FH, Thornquist SC, Ter Beek RM, Huijts JY, Hink MA, Gadella TWJ, Maimon G, Goedhart J. eLife. 2025 Dec 19;14:RP105086. doi: 10.7554/eLife.105086. PubMed 41416770.
Backbone
  Vector backbone: pDRESS
  Vector type: Mammalian Expression, Bacterial Expression
Growth in bacteria
  Bacterial resistance: Kanamycin, 50 μg/mL
  Growth temperature: 37°C
  Growth strain: DH5alpha
  Copy number: High Copy
Gene/Insert
  Gene/Insert name: none
  Species: Synthetic
  Tag / fusion protein: His-mScarletI-antiFRETlinker-P2A (N terminal on backbone)
  Cloning method: Restriction Enzyme; 5′ cloning site Unknown (unknown if destroyed); 3′ cloning site Unknown (unknown if destroyed)
Terms and licenses: Academic/Nonprofit Terms; Industry Terms: Not Available to Industry
How to cite: pDRESS-mScarletI-antiFRET-P2A2-linker_noSacI was a gift from Dorus Gadella (Addgene plasmid # 191473 ; http://n2t.net/addgene:191473 ; RRID:Addgene_191473)
